Addgene plasmid #49143: pEMS2118
Purpose: AAV plasmid with smCBA promoter driving expression of iCre. Contains WPRE.
Depositing lab: Elizabeth Simpson. Depositing organization: University of British Columbia. Publication: rAAV-PHP.B escapes the mouse eye and causes lethality whereas rAAV9 can transduce aniridic corneal limbal stem cells without lethality. Mirjalili Mohanna SZ, Korecki AJ, Simpson EM. Gene Ther. 2023 Apr 19. doi: 10.1038/s41434-023-00400-6. PubMed 37072572.
Backbone
  Vector backbone: AAV2
  Vector type: Mammalian Expression, AAV
Growth in bacteria
  Bacterial resistance: Ampicillin, 100 μg/mL
  Growth temperature: 30°C
  Growth strain: Stbl2
  Copy number: Low Copy
Gene/Insert
  Gene/Insert name: ssAAV-smCBA-iCre-WPRE (alt name: iCre)
  Species: Synthetic
  Promoter: smCBA
  Cloning method: Restriction Enzyme; 5′ cloning site Unknown (unknown if destroyed); 3′ cloning site Unknown (unknown if destroyed)
Terms and licenses: Academic/Nonprofit Terms; Industry Terms: Not Available to Industry
Depositor comments: Please see the annotated GenBank file and the additional image file for the specific location of the minipromoter in this plasmid.
How to cite: pEMS2118 was a gift from Elizabeth Simpson (Addgene plasmid # 49143 ; http://n2t.net/addgene:49143 ; RRID:Addgene_49143)
