[The description below was written by a language model from this plasmid's Addgene catalogue record and the feature table of its GenBank file.]
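Description:
pEMS2118 is a 6.2 kb single-stranded AAV (ssAAV) transfer plasmid built on an AAV2 backbone and intended for mammalian expression after packaging into recombinant AAV. Two AAV2 inverted terminal repeats flank the expression cassette and provide the cis signals needed for replication and encapsidation of the intervening DNA when rep, cap and helper functions are supplied in trans. Outside the ITRs, the bacterial backbone carries a ColE1/pUC-type origin, an f1 phage origin, a beta-lactamase gene conferring ampicillin resistance, and remnants of the lac promoter/operator region. The feature table annotates the origin as a high-copy type, whereas the catalogue entry lists the plasmid as low copy. The recorded host is a recombination-deficient strain, a common choice for ITR-containing plasmids because the repeats are prone to rearrangement.

The payload is iCre, a codon-improved synthetic Cre recombinase, driven by the smCBA promoter. In the annotation this promoter appears as the human CMV immediate-early enhancer fused to the chicken beta-actin promoter, followed by a chimeric intron that supports efficient processing of the transcript. Downstream, a WPRE enhances transcript stability and expression, and an SV40 polyadenylation signal terminates the message. The iCre coding sequence and the WPRE are not annotated as features in their own right. Their presence is inferred from the catalogue description, a WPRE primer site, and the unannotated interval between the intron and the poly(A) signal.

The strong, broadly active smCBA promoter makes this construct suited to ubiquitous delivery of Cre for recombining loxP-flanked alleles or reporters in vivo. The associated publications concern rAAV delivery to the mouse eye and MiniPromoter characterisation in the retina, where such a vector could plausibly serve as a ubiquitous-expression comparator, although the record does not state this role.
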