LOCUS       Exported 6226 bp ds-DNA circular SYN 12-MAY-2021
DEFINITION  AAV plasmid with smCBA promoter driving expression of iCre. Contains
            WPRE..
ACCESSION   .
VERSION     .
KEYWORDS    pEMS2118
SOURCE      synthetic DNA construct
  ORGANISM  synthetic DNA construct
REFERENCE   1 (bases 1 to 6226)
  AUTHORS   Simpson E, Korecki AJ, Fornes O, McGill TJ, Cueva-Vargas JL,
            Agostinone J, Farkas RA, Hickmott JW, Lam SL, Mathelier A, Renner
            LM, Stoddard J, Zhou M, Di Polo A, Neuringer M, Wasserman WW
  TITLE     New MiniPromoter Ple345 (NEFL) Drives Strong and Specific Expression
            in Retinal Ganglion Cells of Mouse and Primate Retina.
  JOURNAL   Hum Gene Ther. 2018 Jul 31. doi: 10.1089/hum.2018.118.
  PUBMED    30062914
REFERENCE   2 (bases 1 to 6226)
  AUTHORS   .
  TITLE     Direct Submission
  JOURNAL   Exported May 12, 2021 from SnapGene Server 1.1.58
            http://www.snapgene.com
FEATURES             Location/Qualifiers
     source          1..6226
                     /organism="synthetic DNA construct"
                     /mol_type="other DNA"
     repeat_region   1..130
                     /label=AAV2 ITR
     enhancer        276..579
                     /label=CMV enhancer
                     /note="human cytomegalovirus immediate early enhancer"
     promoter        581..858
                     /label=chicken beta-actin promoter
     primer_bind     1115..1134
                     /label=pCAG-F
                     /note="Rabbit beta-globin intron, for pCAG plasmids,
                     forward primer"
     intron          1190..1322
                     /label=chimeric intron
                     /note="chimera between introns from human beta-globin and
                     immunoglobulin heavy chain genes"
     primer_bind     1305..1324
                     /label=pMT2-F
                     /note="Synthetic intron, forward primer"
     primer_bind     complement(2446..2466)
                     /label=WPRE-R
                     /note="WPRE, reverse primer"
     CDS             complement(2864..2875)
                     /codon_start=1
                     /product="Factor Xa recognition and cleavage site"
                     /label=Factor Xa site
                     /translation="IEGR"
     polyA_signal    2996..3117
                     /label=SV40 poly(A) signal
                     /note="SV40 polyadenylation signal"
     primer_bind     complement(3007..3026)
                     /label=EBV-rev
                     /note="SV40 polyA terminator, reverse primer"
     primer_bind     3061..3080
                     /label=SV40pA-R
                     /note="SV40 polyA, reverse primer"
     repeat_region   3287..3416
                     /label=AAV2 ITR
     primer_bind     complement(3435..3452)
                     /label=M13 Forward
                     /note="In lacZ gene. Also called M13-F20 or M13 (-21)
                     Forward"
     primer_bind     complement(3435..3451)
                     /label=M13 fwd
                     /note="common sequencing primer, one of multiple similar
                     variants"
     primer_bind     complement(3444..3466)
                     /label=M13/pUC Forward
                     /note="In lacZ gene"
     rep_origin      3593..4048
                     /direction=RIGHT
                     /label=f1 ori
                     /note="f1 bacteriophage origin of replication; arrow
                     indicates direction of (+) strand synthesis"
     primer_bind     complement(3680..3699)
                     /label=F1ori-R
                     /note="F1 origin, reverse primer"
     primer_bind     3890..3911
                     /label=F1ori-F
                     /note="F1 origin, forward primer"
     promoter        4074..4178
                     /gene="bla"
                     /label=AmpR promoter
     CDS             4179..5039
                     /codon_start=1
                     /gene="bla"
                     /product="beta-lactamase"
                     /label=AmpR
                     /note="confers resistance to ampicillin, carbenicillin, and
                     related antibiotics"
                     /translation="MSIQHFRVALIPFFAAFCLPVFAHPETLVKVKDAEDQLGARVGYI
                     ELDLNSGKILESFRPEERFPMMSTFKVLLCGAVLSRIDAGQEQLGRRIHYSQNDLVEYS
                     PVTEKHLTDGMTVRELCSAAITMSDNTAANLLLTTIGGPKELTAFLHNMGDHVTRLDRW
                     EPELNEAIPNDERDTTMPVAMATTLRKLLTGELLTLASRQQLIDWMEADKVAGPLLRSA
                     LPAGWFIADKSGAGERGSRGIIAALGPDGKPSRIVVIYTTGSQATMDERNRQIAEIGAS
                     LIKHW"
     primer_bind     complement(4397..4416)
                     /label=Amp-R
                     /note="Ampicillin resistance gene, reverse primer"
     rep_origin      5210..5798
                     /direction=RIGHT
                     /label=ori
                     /note="high-copy-number ColE1/pMB1/pBR322/pUC origin of
                     replication"
     primer_bind     5699..5718
                     /label=pBR322ori-F
                     /note="pBR322 origin, forward primer"
     primer_bind     5952..5969
                     /label=L4440
                     /note="L4440 vector, forward primer"
     protein_bind    6086..6107
                     /label=CAP binding site
                     /bound_moiety="E. coli catabolite activator protein"
                     /note="CAP binding activates transcription in the presence
                     of cAMP."
     promoter        6122..6152
                     /label=lac promoter
                     /note="promoter for the E. coli lac operon"
     protein_bind    6160..6176
                     /label=lac operator
                     /bound_moiety="lac repressor encoded by lacI"
                     /note="The lac repressor binds to the lac operator to
                     inhibit transcription in E. coli. This inhibition can be
                     relieved by adding lactose or
                     isopropyl-beta-D-thiogalactopyranoside (IPTG)."
     primer_bind     6165..6187
                     /label=M13/pUC Reverse
                     /note="In lacZ gene"
     primer_bind     6184..6200
                     /label=M13 rev
                     /note="common sequencing primer, one of multiple similar
                     variants"
     primer_bind     6184..6200
                     /label=M13 Reverse
                     /note="In lacZ gene. Also called M13-rev"
ORIGIN
        1 ctgcgcgctc gctcgctcac tgaggccgcc cgggcaaagc ccgggcgtcg ggcgaccttt
       61 ggtcgcccgg cctcagtgag cgagcgagcg cgcagagagg gagtggccaa ctccatcact
      121 aggggttcct tgtagttaat gattaacccg ccatgctact tatctacgta gccatgctct
      181 aggaagatcg gaattcccta ggccggccgg taccctagtt attaatagta atcaattacg
      241 gggtcattag ttcatagccc atatatggag ttccgcgtta cataacttac ggtaaatggc
      301 ccgcctggct gaccgcccaa cgacccccgc ccattgacgt caataatgac gtatgttccc
      361 atagtaacgc caatagggac tttccattga cgtcaatggg tggactattt acggtaaact
      421 gcccacttgg cagtacatca agtgtatcat atgccaagta cgccccctat tgacgtcaat
      481 gacggtaaat ggcccgcctg gcattatgcc cagtacatga ccttatggga ctttcctact
      541 tggcagtaca tctacgtatt agtcatcgct attaccatgg tcgaggtgag ccccacgttc
      601 tgcttcactc tccccatctc ccccccctcc ccacccccaa ttttgtattt atttattttt
      661 taattatttt gtgcagcgat gggggcgggg gggggggggg ggcgcgcgcc aggcggggcg
      721 gggcggggcg aggggcgggg cggggcgagg cggagaggtg cggcggcagc caatcagagc
      781 ggcgcgctcc gaaagtttcc ttttatggcg aggcggcggc ggcggcggcc ctataaaaag
      841 cgaagcgcgc ggcgggcggg agtcgctgcg acgctgcctt cgccccgtgc cccgctccgc
      901 cgccgcctcg cgccgcccgc cccggctctg actgaccgcg ttactcccac aggtgagcgg
      961 gcgggacggc ccttctcctc cgggctgtaa ttagcgcttg gtttaatgac ggcttgtttc
     1021 ttttctgtgg ctgcgtgaaa gccttgaggg gctccgggag ctagagcctc tgctaaccat
     1081 gttcatgcct tcttcttttt cctacagctc ctgggcaacg tgctggttat tgtgctgtct
     1141 catcattttg gcaaaggcgc gccgaagttg gtcgtgaggc actgggcagg taagtatcaa
     1201 ggttacaaga caggtttaag gagaccaata gaaactgggc ttgtcgagac agagaagact
     1261 cttgcgtttc tgataggcac ctattggtct tactgacatc cactttgcct ttctctccac
     1321 aggtgtccac tcccaggcgg ccgccaccat gtccaacctg ctgactgtgc accaaaacct
     1381 gcctgccctc cctgtggatg ccacctctga tgaagtcagg aagaacctga tggacatgtt
     1441 cagggacagg caggccttct ctgaacacac ctggaagatg ctcctgtctg tgtgcagatc
     1501 ctgggctgcc tggtgcaagc tgaacaacag gaaatggttc cctgctgaac ctgaggatgt
     1561 gagggactac ctcctgtacc tgcaagccag aggcctggct gtgaagacca tccaacagca
     1621 cctgggccag ctcaacatgc tgcacaggag atctggcctg cctcgccctt ctgactccaa
     1681 tgctgtgtcc ctggtgatga ggagaatcag aaaggagaat gtggatgctg gggagagagc
     1741 caagcaggcc ctggcctttg aacgcactga ctttgaccaa gtcagatccc tgatggagaa
     1801 ctctgacaga tgccaggaca tcaggaacct ggccttcctg ggcattgcct acaacaccct
     1861 gctgcgcatt gccgaaattg ccagaatcag agtgaaggac atctcccgca ccgatggtgg
     1921 gagaatgctg atccacattg gcaggaccaa gaccctggtg tccacagctg gtgtggagaa
     1981 ggccctgtcc ctgggggtta ccaagctggt ggagagatgg atctctgtgt ctggtgtggc
     2041 tgatgacccc aacaactacc tgttctgccg ggtcagaaag aatggtgtgg ctgccccttc
     2101 tgccacctcc caactgtcca cccgggccct ggaagggatc tttgaggcca cccaccgcct
     2161 gatctatggt gccaaggatg actctgggca gagatacctg gcctggtctg gccactctgc
     2221 cagagtgggt gctgccaggg acatggccag ggctggtgtg tccatccctg aaatcatgca
     2281 ggctggtggc tggaccaatg tgaacatagt gatgaactac atcagaaacc tggactctga
     2341 gactggggcc atggtgaggc tgctcgagga tggggactga gcggccgcga tcgctcaacc
     2401 tctggattac aaaatttgtg aaagattgac tggtattctt aactatgttg ctccttttac
     2461 gctatgtgga tacgctgctt taatgccttt gtatcatgct attgcttccc gtatggcttt
     2521 cattttctcc tccttgtata aatcctggtt gctgtctctt tatgaggagt tgtggcccgt
     2581 tgtcaggcaa cgtggcgtgg tgtgcactgt gtttgctgac gcaaccccca ctggttgggg
     2641 cattgccacc acctgtcagc tcctttccgg gactttcgct ttccccctcc ctattgccac
     2701 ggcggaactc atcgccgcct gccttgcccg ctgctggaca ggggctcggc tgttgggcac
     2761 tgacaattcc gtggtgttgt cggggaaatc atcgtccttt ccttggctgc tcgcctgtgt
     2821 tgccacctgg attctgcgcg ggacgtcctt ctgctacgtc ccttcggccc tcaatccagc
     2881 ggaccttcct tcccgcggcc tgctgccggc tctgcggcct cttccgcgtc ttcgccttcg
     2941 ccctcagacg agtcggatct ccctttgggc cgcctccccg cgatcgcaga catgataaga
     3001 tacattgatg agtttggaca aaccacaact agaatgcagt gaaaaaaatg ctttatttgt
     3061 gaaatttgtg atgctattgc tttatttgta accattataa gctgcaataa acaagttaac
     3121 aacaacaatt gcattcattt tatgtttcag gttcaggggg agatgtggga ggttttttaa
     3181 agcaagtaaa acctctacaa atgtggtagg tcgaaattcc cgataaggat cttcctagag
     3241 catggctacg tagataagta gcatggcggg ttaatcatta actacaagga acccctagtg
     3301 atggagttgg ccactccctc tctgcgcgct cgctcgctca ctgaggccgg gcgaccaaag
     3361 gtcgcccgac gcccgggctt tgcccgggcg gcctcagtga gcgagcgagc gcgcagcctt
     3421 aattaaccta attcactggc cgtcgtttta caacgtcgtg actgggaaaa ccctggcgtt
     3481 acccaactta atcgccttgc agcacatccc cctttcgcca gctggcgtaa tagcgaagag
     3541 gcccgcaccg atcgcccttc ccaacagttg cgcagcctga atggcgaatg ggnnnnnnnn
     3601 nnnnnnnnnn nnnnnnnnnn nnnnnnnnnn nnnnnnnnnn nnnnnnnnnn nnnnnnnnnn
     3661 nnnnnnnnnn nnnnnnnnnn nnnnnnnnnn nnnnnnnnnn nnnnnnnnnn nnnnnncnnn
     3721 nnnnnnnnnn nnnnnnnnnn nnnnnnnnnn nnnnnnnnnn nnnnnnnnnn nnnnnnnnnn
     3781 nnnnnnnnnn nnnnnnnnnn nnnnnnnnan nnnnnnnnnn nnnnnnnnnn nnnnnnnnnn
     3841 nnnnnnnnnn nnnnnnnncc tttgacgttg gagtccacgt tctttaatag tggactcttg
     3901 ttccaaactg gaacaacact caaccctatc tcggtctatt cttttgattt ataagggatt
     3961 ttgccgattt cggcctattg gttaaaaaat gagctgattt aacaaaaatt taacgcgaat
     4021 tttaacaaaa tattaacgct tacaatttag gtggcacttt tcggggaaat gtgcgcggaa
     4081 cccctatttg tttatttttc taaatacatt caaatatgta tccgctcatg agacaataac
     4141 cctgataaat gcttcaataa tattgaaaaa ggaagagtat gagtattcaa catttccgtg
     4201 tcgcccttat tccctttttt gcggcatttt gccttcctgt ttttgctcac ccagaaacgc
     4261 tggtgaaagt aaaagatgct gaagatcagt tgggtgcacg agtgggttac atcgaactgg
     4321 atctcaacag cggtaagatc cttgagagtt ttcgccccga agaacgtttt ccaatgatga
     4381 gcacttttaa agttctgcta tgtggcgcgg tattatcccg tattgacgcc gggcaagagc
     4441 aactcggtcg ccgcatacac tattctcaga atgacttggt tgagtactca ccagtcacag
     4501 aaaagcatct tacggatggc atgacagtaa gagaattatg cagtgctgcc ataaccatga
     4561 gtgataacac tgcggccaac ttacttctga caacgatcgg aggaccgaag gagctaaccg
     4621 cttttttgca caacatgggg gatcatgtaa ctcgccttga tcgttgggaa ccggagctga
     4681 atgaagccat accaaacgac gagcgtgaca ccacgatgcc tgtagcaatg gcaacaacgt
     4741 tgcgcaaact attaactggc gaactactta ctctagcttc ccggcaacaa ttaatagact
     4801 ggatggaggc ggataaagtt gcaggaccac ttctgcgctc ggcccttccg gctggctggt
     4861 ttattgctga taaatctgga gccggtgagc gtgggtctcg cggtatcatt gcagcactgg
     4921 ggccagatgg taagccctcc cgtatcgtag ttatctacac gacggggagt caggcaacta
     4981 tggatgaacg aaatagacag atcgctgaga taggtgcctc actgattaag cattggtaac
     5041 tgtcagacca agtttactca tatatacttt agattgattt aaaacttcat ttttaattta
     5101 aaaggatcta ggtgaagatc ctttttgata atctcatgac caaaatccct taacgtgagt
     5161 tttcgttcca ctgagcgtca gaccccgtag aaaagatcaa aggatcttct tgagatcctt
     5221 tttttctgcg cgtaatctgc tgcttgcaaa caaaaaaacc accgctacca gcggtggttt
     5281 gtttgccgga tcaagagcta ccaactcttt ttccgaaggt aactggcttc agcagagcgc
     5341 agataccaaa tactgttctt ctagtgtagc cgtagttagg ccaccacttc aagaactctg
     5401 tagcaccgcc tacatacctc gctctgctaa tcctgttacc agtggctgct gccagtggcg
     5461 ataagtcgtg tcttaccggg ttggactcaa gacgatagtt accggataag gcgcagcggt
     5521 cgggctgaac ggggggttcg tgcacacagc ccagcttgga gcgaacgacc tacaccgaac
     5581 tgagatacct acagcgtgag ctatgagaaa gcgccacgct tcccgaaggg agaaaggcgg
     5641 acaggtatcc ggtaagcggc agggtcggaa caggagagcg cacgagggag cttccagggg
     5701 gaaacgcctg gtatctttat agtcctgtcg ggtttcgcca cctctgactt gagcgtcgat
     5761 ttttgtgatg ctcgtcaggg gggcggagcc tatggaaaaa cgccagcaac gcggcctttt
     5821 tacggttcct ggccttttgc tggccttttg ctcacatgtt ctttcctgcg ttatcccctg
     5881 attctgtgga taaccgtatt accgcctttg agtgagctga taccgctcgc cgcagccgaa
     5941 cgaccgagcg cagcgagtca gtgagcgagg aagcggaaga gcgcccaata cgcaaaccgc
     6001 ctctccccgc gcgttggccg attcattaat gcagctggca cgacaggttt cccgactgga
     6061 aagcgggcag tgagcgcaac gcaattaatg tgagttagct cactcattag gcaccccagg
     6121 ctttacactt tatgcttccg gctcgtatgt tgtgtggaat tgtgagcgga taacaatttc
     6181 acacaggaaa cagctatgac catgattacg ccagatttaa ttaagg
//
