>Addgene plasmid #49143 | pEMS2118 | addgene partial sequence | sequence record 80728 | pCAGGS-3 5'-TCCTTAAACCTGTCTTGTAA-3'
AACTTAATCGCCTTGCAGCACATCCCCCTTTCGCCAGCTGGCGTAATAGCGAAGAGGCCCGCACCGATCG
CCCTTCCCAACAGTTGCGCAGCCTGAATGGCGAATGGG
[124 nt withheld, positions 109-232]
C
[91 nt withheld, positions 234-324]
A
[49 nt withheld, positions 326-374]
CCTTTGACGNTGGAGTCCACGTTCTTTAATAGTGGACTCTTGTTCCAAACTGGAACAACACTCAACC
