>Addgene plasmid #49143 | pEMS2118 | addgene partial sequence | sequence record 83638 | pCAGGS-3 5'-TCCTTAAACCTGTCTTGTAA-3'
CGACCAACTTCGGCGCGCCTTTGCCAAAATGATGAGACAGCACAATAACCAGCACGTTGCCCAGGAGCTG
TAGGAAAAAGAAGAAGGCATGAACATGGTTAGCAGAGGCTCTAGCTCCCGGAGCCCCTCAAGGCTTTCAC
GCAGCCACAGAAAAGAAACAAGCCGTCATTAAACCAAGCGCTAATTACAGCCCGGAGGAGAAGGGCCGTC
CCGCCCGCTCACCTGTGGGAGTAACGCGGTCA
