>Addgene plasmid #49143 | pEMS2118 | addgene partial sequence | sequence record 83694 | chim-int-F 5'-TCTTACTGACATCCACTTTGCC-3'
GTCCAACCTGCTGACTGTGCACCAAAACCTGCCTGCCCTCCCTGTGGATGCCACCTCTGATGAAGTCAGG
AAGAACCTGATGGACATGTTCAGGGACAGGCAGGCCTTCTCTGAACACACCTGGAAGATGCTCCTGTCTG
TGTGCAGATCCTGGGCTGCCTGGTGCAAGCTGAACAACAGGAAATGGTTCCCTGCTGAACCTGAGGATGT
GAGGGACTACCTCCTGTACCTGCAAGCCAGAGGCCTGGCTGTGAAGACCATCCAACAGCACCTGGGCCAG
CTCAACATGCTGCACAGGAGATCTGGCCTGCCTCGCCCTTCTGACTCCAATGCTGTGTCCCTGGTGATGA
GGAGAATCAGAAAGGAGAATGTGGATGCTGGGGAGAGAGCCAAGCAGGCCCTGGCCTTTGAACGCACTGA
CTTTGACCAAGTCAGATCCCTGATGGAGAACTCTGACAGATGCCAGGAC
